Addgene plasmid #147898: pT7-EGFP-C1-HsNot1iso1-del1097-1110-NF1144AA-shRNAres_W
Purpose: Mammalian Expression of HsNot1iso1-del1097-1110-NF1144AA-shRNAres
Depositing lab: Elisa Izaurralde. Depositing organization: Max Planck Institute for Developmental Biology. Publication: A DDX6-CNOT1 complex and W-binding pockets in CNOT9 reveal direct links between miRNA target recognition and silencing. Chen Y, Boland A, Kuzuoglu-Ozturk D, Bawankar P, Loh B, Chang CT, Weichenrieder O, Izaurralde E. Mol Cell. 2014 Jun 5;54(5):737-50. doi: 10.1016/j.molcel.2014.03.034. Epub 2014 Apr 24. PubMed 24768540.
Backbone
  Vector backbone: Unknown
  Vector type: Mammalian Expression
Growth in bacteria
  Bacterial resistance: Kanamycin, 50 μg/mL
  Growth temperature: 37°C
  Growth strain: DH5alpha
  Copy number: High Copy
Gene/Insert
  Gene/Insert name: HsNot1iso1-del1097-1110-NF1144AA-shRNAres
  Species: H. sapiens (human)
  Mutation: 1 silent mutation and one non silent mutation R2353Q compared to the sequence of isoform 1 given by NCBI: NM_016284.4.
  Entrez Gene: CNOT1 (a.k.a. AD-005, CDC39, HPE12, NOT1, NOT1H, VIBOS)
  Cloning method: Unknown
Terms and licenses: Academic/Nonprofit Terms; Industry Terms: Not Available to Industry
Depositor comments: Plasmids from this collection were made available to the research community and donated after the lab closed. Please note that the sequence provided by the depositing laboratory may be theoretical/predicted or based on Sanger sequencing results. There may be discrepancies between sequencing results obtained by Addgene and the depositor sequence. If an Addgene verified sequence is not available, please contact before placing your order to request that our lab fully sequence the plasmid.
How to cite: pT7-EGFP-C1-HsNot1iso1-del1097-1110-NF1144AA-shRNAres_W was a gift from Elisa Izaurralde (Addgene plasmid # 147898 ; http://n2t.net/addgene:147898 ; RRID:Addgene_147898)
