[The description below was written by a language model from this plasmid's Addgene catalogue record and pLannotate feature annotations shown in this document.]
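Description:
pT7-EGFP-C1-HsNot1iso1-del1097-1110-NF1144AA-shRNAres_W is an 11.9 kb mammalian expression plasmid encoding a mutant form of human CNOT1 (isoform 1), the scaffold subunit of the CCR4-NOT deadenylase complex, fused to an N-terminal EGFP tag. The catalogue lists the backbone as unknown, but the name and the annotated features fit an EGFP-C1-style vector with an added T7 promoter. A CMV enhancer/promoter drives transcription in mammalian cells. It is followed by the T7 promoter, which could allow transcription by T7 RNA polymerase, then the EGFP coding sequence, a short multiple-cloning-site remnant, the roughly 7.1 kb CNOT1 open reading frame, and an SV40 polyadenylation signal. The short "HIV-1 LTR", "large T antigen" and "ble" fragments in the table are probably annotation hits to backbone sequence rather than functional elements.

The plasmid replicates in bacteria from a high-copy ColE1/pUC-type origin and also carries an f1 origin. A single NeoR/KanR cassette, preceded by a bacterial bla promoter and the SV40 early promoter and ending in the HSV TK poly(A) signal, provides kanamycin selection in E. coli and could support G418 selection in mammalian cells.

Going by the insert name, the CNOT1 sequence has residues 1097–1110 deleted, an "NF1144AA" change (apparently asparagine and phenylalanine replaced by alanines around position 1144), and changes that make it resistant to an shRNA. The record does not explain what these alterations do. It also notes one silent mutation and an R2353Q substitution relative to the reference isoform 1 sequence. An shRNA-resistant design is typically used for complementation after knockdown of the endogenous protein. The associated study concerns DDX6–CNOT1 interactions and CNOT9 in miRNA-mediated silencing. The depositor sequence may be theoretical or predicted rather than fully verified.
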