Features (pLannotate 1.2.2; 17 found; start..end, strand, type, name):
     61..364     +  enhancer       CMV enhancer: human cytomegalovirus immediate early enhancer
    365..568     +  promoter       CMV promoter: human cytomegalovirus (CMV) immediate early promoter
    564..597     +  LTR            5' LTR (truncated) (fragment): truncated 5' long terminal repeat (LTR) from HIV-1
    613..631     +  promoter       T7 promoter: promoter for bacteriophage T7 RNA polymerase
    665..1381    +  CDS            EGFP: EGFP is a basic (constitutively fluorescent) green fluorescent protein published in 1996, derived from Aequorea victoria. It is reported to be a rapidly-maturing weak dimer with moderate acid sensitivity.
   1382..1402    +  misc_feature   MCS (fragment): multiple cloning site
   1403..8500    +  CDS            CNOT1: CNOT1_HUMAN - Also known as CDC39, KIAA1007, NOT1. Experimental evidence at protein level: Swiss-Prot protein existence level 1. Scaffolding component of the CCR4-NOT complex which is one of the major cellular mRNA deadenylases and is linked to various cellular processes including bulk mRNA degradation, miRNA-mediated repression, translational repression during translational initiation and general transcription regulation. Additional complex functions may be a consequence of its influence on mRNA expression. Its scaffolding function implies its interaction with the catalytic complex module and
   8504..8525    +  misc_feature   MCS (fragment): multiple cloning site
   8537..8621    +  CDS            large T antigen (fragment): large T antigen from SV40 (simian virus 40)
   8644..8765    +  polyA_signal   SV40 poly(A) signal: SV40 polyadenylation signal
   8799..9227    -  rep_origin     f1 ori (sequence partly withheld): f1 bacteriophage origin of replication; arrow indicates direction of (+) strand synthesis
   9254..9358    +  promoter       AmpR promoter: bla
   9360..9717    +  promoter       SV40 promoter: SV40 enhancer and early promoter
   9752..10546   +  CDS            NeoR/KanR: aminoglycoside phosphotransferase from Tn5; aph(3')-II (or nptII); confers resistance to neomycin, kanamycin, and G418 (Geneticin®)
  10567..10719   +  CDS            ble (fragment): BLE_KLEPN - Experimental evidence at protein level: Swiss-Prot protein existence level 1. Binding protein with a strong affinity to the bleomycin family of antibiotics. Binds to CL990; an antimitotic-antibiotic compound. From Klebsiella pneumoniae.
  10778..10825   +  polyA_signal   HSV TK poly(A) signal: herpes simplex virus thymidine kinase polyadenylation signal (Cole and Stacy, 1985)
  11154..11742   +  rep_origin     ori: high-copy-number ColE1/pMB1/pBR322/pUC origin of replication
>Addgene plasmid #147898 | pT7-EGFP-C1-HsNot1iso1-del1097-1110-NF1144AA-shRNAres_W | depositor full sequence | sequence record 290345 | Full Sequence
TAGTTATTAATAGTAATCAATTACGGGGTCATTAGTTCATAGCCCATATATGGAGTTCCGCGTTACATAA
CTTACGGTAAATGGCCCGCCTGGCTGACCGCCCAACGACCCCCGCCCATTGACGTCAATAATGACGTATG
TTCCCATAGTAACGCCAATAGGGACTTTCCATTGACGTCAATGGGTGGAGTATTTACGGTAAACTGCCCA
CTTGGCAGTACATCAAGTGTATCATATGCCAAGTACGCCCCCTATTGACGTCAATGACGGTAAATGGCCC
GCCTGGCATTATGCCCAGTACATGACCTTATGGGACTTTCCTACTTGGCAGTACATCTACGTATTAGTCA
TCGCTATTACCATGGTGATGCGGTTTTGGCAGTACATCAATGGGCGTGGATAGCGGTTTGACTCACGGGG
ATTTCCAAGTCTCCACCCCATTGACGTCAATGGGAGTTTGTTTTGGCACCAAAATCAACGGGACTTTCCA
AAATGTCGTAACAACTCCGCCCCATTGACGCAAATGGGCGGTAGGCGTGTACGGTGGGAGGTCTATATAA
GCAGAGCTCTCTGGCTAACTAGAGAACCCACTGCTTACTGGCTTATCGAAATTAATACGACTCACTATAG
GGAGACCCAAGCTCTAGCGCTACCGGTCGCCACCATGGTGAGCAAGGGCGAGGAGCTGTTCACCGGGGTG
GTGCCCATCCTGGTCGAGCTGGACGGCGACGTAAACGGCCACAAGTTCAGCGTGTCCGGCGAGGGCGAGG
GCGATGCCACCTACGGCAAGCTGACCCTGAAGTTCATCTGCACCACCGGCAAGCTGCCCGTGCCCTGGCC
CACCCTCGTGACCACCCTGACCTACGGCGTGCAGTGCTTCAGCCGCTACCCCGACCACATGAAGCAGCAC
GACTTCTTCAAGTCCGCCATGCCCGAAGGCTACGTCCAGGAGCGCACCATCTTCTTCAAGGACGACGGCA
ACTACAAGACCCGCGCCGAGGTGAAGTTCGAGGGCGACACCCTGGTGAACCGCATCGAGCTGAAGGGCAT
CGACTTCAAGGAGGACGGCAACATCCTGGGGCACAAGCTGGAGTACAACTACAACAGCCACAACGTCTAT
ATCATGGCCGACAAGCAGAAGAACGGCATCAAGGTGAACTTCAAGATCCGCCACAACATCGAGGACGGCA
GCGTGCAGCTCGCCGACCACTACCAGCAGAACACCCCCATCGGCGACGGCCCCGTGCTGCTGCCCGACAA
CCACTACCTGAGCACCCAGTCCGCCCTGAGCAAAGACCCCAACGAGAAGCGCGATCACATGGTCCTGCTG
GAGTTCGTGACCGCCGCCGGGATCACTCTCGGCATGGACGAGCTGTACAAGTCCGGACTCAGATCTCGAG
CTATGAATCTTGACTCGCTCTCGCTGGCCTTGTCTCAAATCAGCTACCTGGTGGACAATTTAACCAAGAA
AAATTACCGAGCCAGCCAGCAGGAAATACAGCATATTGTGAATCGGCACGGTCCTGAGGCAGACAGGCAT
TTATTACGCTGCCTATTTTCGCATGTGGATTTCAGTGGCGATGGTAAAAGCAGTGGCAAAGATTTCCATC
AGACTCAGTTTCTGATTCAGGAGTGTGCGTTGCTGATTACAAAGCCAAATTTTATCTCGACGCTGTCCTA
TGCCATTGATAATCCATTGCACTATCAGAAGAGTTTAAAGCCTGCACCCCACTTATTTGCCCAGCTGAGT
AAAGTGCTCAAATTAAGCAAAGTACAAGAGGTAATTTTTGGCCTTGCCCTGTTGAATTCTTCCAGCTCAG
ATCTTAGAGGTTTCGCTGCCCAGTTTATCAAACAGAAGCTTCCAGATCTTCTGCGTTCTTACATTGACGC
AGACGTCAGTGGAAATCAAGAAGGTGGCTTCCAAGATATAGCAATAGAGGTCCTACACCTCCTCCTCTCC
CATCTCCTCTTTGGGCAGAAGGGAGCCTTTGGAGTTGGACAAGAACAGATAGACGCTTTTCTTAAGACGC
TGCGCAGAGATTTTCCCCAAGAACGCTGTCCCGTGGTGCTCGCACCACTTTTATACCCTGAAAAACGGGA
CATTCTAATGGACAGGATCCTGCCTGATTCCGGAGGGGTAGCTAAAACCATGATGGAGAGCTCTTTGGCT
GATTTCATGCAAGAAGTAGGCTATGGCTTTTGTGCAAGTATTGAAGAATGTCGCAATATAATCGTGCAGT
TTGGTGTTCGGGAGGTCACAGCTGCCCAGGTTGCAAGGGTTTTGGGAATGATGGCTCGAACTCATTCAGG
ATTAACAGATGGCATTCCATTACAGAGTATTTCTGCTCCGGGCAGTGGGATCTGGAGTGATGGGAAAGAT
AAAAGTGATGGAGCACAGGCACACACATGGAATGTAGAAGTCTTGATTGACGTTCTTAAAGAACTGAATC
CAAGTTTGAATTTCAAGGAAGTAACTTATGAACTGGACCATCCTGGATTTCAAATTCGTGACAGTAAAGG
ACTTCATAATGTGGTTTATGGCATTCAGAGGGGTTTGGGTATGGAAGTGTTCCCAGTAGACCTCATATAT
AGACCTTGGAAACATGCTGAAGGCCAGCTCTCCTTCATCCAGCACTCACTAATCAATCCAGAGATCTTCT
GTTTTGCTGACTATCCCTGTCATACTGTTGCCACTGATATTCTGAAAGCACCACCAGAGGATGACAATCG
AGAAATTGCCACATGGAAGAGCTTGGATTTGATTGAATCTCTGCTGAGGCTTGCAGAGGTTGGGCAGTAT
GAGCAAGTCAAACAGCTCTTCAGCTTCCCTATCAAACACTGTCCAGACATGCTGGTATTGGCCTTACTAC
AAATTAACACCTCTTGGCATACCTTGCGCCATGAACTTATCTCCACTCTGATGCCAATTTTCCTTGGAAA
CCATCCTAACTCAGCTATTATTTTGCACTATGCATGGCATGGGCAGGGACAGTCTCCCTCAATTCGCCAA
CTTATCATGCATGCAATGGCAGAATGGTACATGAGAGGGGAGCAGTATGATCAGGCCAAATTGTCTCGAA
TACTTGATGTGGCCCAGGACTTGAAGGCCTTGTCAATGCTGCTAAATGGTACTCCATTTGCCTTTGTTAT
TGACCTTGCTGCACTTGCTTCACGTCGTGAATACCTCAAACTTGATAAGTGGCTCACAGATAAAATTCGA
GAGCATGGGGAGCCTTTTATCCAGGCGTGTATGACTTTTTTAAAGAGACGGTGTCCTTCTATTTTGGGCG
GACTTGCCCCAGAAAAAGACCAGCCCAAAAGTGCTCAACTTCCTCCAGAAACTTTGGCGACAATGTTGGC
CTGTCTGCAAGCTTGTGCAGGGAGTGTTTCTCAGGAGCTATCAGAAACTATCCTCACCATGGTAGCCAAT
TGCAGTAATGTTATGAATAAGGCCAGACAACCACCACCTGGAGTTATGCCAAAAGGACGTCCTCCTAGTG
CTAGCAGCTTAGATGCCATTTCTCCTGTTCAGATTGACCCTCTTGCTGGAATGACATCTCTTAGTATAGG
TGGTTCAGCTGCCCCTCACACCCAGAGTATGCAGGGTTTTCCTCCAAATTTGGGTTCTGCATTCAGTACC
CCTCAGTCACCAGCAAAAGCATTTCCACCCCTTTCAACCCCCAATCAGACCACTGCATTCAGTGGTATTG
GAGGACTTTCATCACAGCTTCCAGTAGGTGGTCTTGGCACAGGCAGCCTGACTGGTATAGGAACTGGTGC
TCTTGGACTCCCTGCAGTGAATAACGACCCTTTTGTACAGAGGAAACTGGGCACCTCTGGACTGAATCAG
CCTACATTCCAGCAGAGTAAGATGAAACCTTCGGACTTGTCTCAGGTGTGGCCAGAGGCAAACCAGCACT
TTAGTAAAGAGATAGATGATGAAGCAAACAGCTATTTCCAGCGAATATATAATCATCCACCACATCCAAC
CATGTCTGTTGATGAGGTATTAGAAATGCTGCAGAGATTTAAAGACTCTACTATAAAGAGGGAACGAGAA
GTATTTAACTGTATGCTAAGGAACTTGTTTGAAGAATATCGTTTTTTTCCCCAGTATCCTGATAAAGAGT
TACATATAACAGCCTGCCTATTTGGTGGTATAATTGAGAAAGGACTGGTCACTTACATGGCACTAGGTCT
GGCTCTACGATATGTTCTTGAAGCCTTACGCAAGCCTTTTGGATCCAAAATGTATTATTTCGGGATTGCT
GCACTAGATAGATTTAAAAACAGATTGAAGGACTATCCCCAGTATTGTCAGCATTTGGCTTCTATCAGTC
ACTTTATGCAATTTCCACATCATTTACAGGAGTATATTGAGTATGGACAGCAGTCTAGAGATCCTCCTGT
GAAAATGCAAGGCTCTATCACAACCCCTGGAAGTATTGCACTGGCTCAGGCCCAGGCTCAGGCCCAGGTT
CCAGCAAAAGCTCCTCTTGCTGGTCAAGTTAGCACTATGGTAACCACCTCAACAACTACCACTGTTGCTA
AAACGGTTACGGTCACCAGGCCAACTGGAGTCAGCTTTAAGAAAGATGTGCCACCTTCTATTAATACTAC
AAATATAGATACGTTGCTTGTGGCCACAGATCAAACTGAGAGAATTGTGGAGCCCCCAGAAAATATCCAG
GGTAGTAGTGGTATGACACAAAAGGTTGAAGAGCTAAAGGAAACGGTGAAAGAAGAATTTATGCCTTGGG
TTTCACAGTATCTGGTTATGAAGAGAGTCAGTATTGAGCCAGCCGCTCATAGCCTGTATTCAAACTTCCT
TGACACGCTGAAGAATCCTGAATTTAACAAGATGGTTCTGAATGAGACCTACAGAAACATTAAAGTGCTC
CTGACCTCTGATAAAGCTGCAGCCAATTTCTCAGATCGTTCTTTGCTGAAGAACTTGGGACATTGGCTAG
GAATGATCACATTAGCTAAAAACAAACCCATCTTACACACTGACTTGGATGTGAAATCATTGCTGCTAGA
GGCTTATGTTAAAGGACAACAAGAATTGCTCTATGTAGTGCCCTTTGTTGCCAAAGTCTTAGAATCTAGC
ATTCGTAGTGTGGTTTTTAGGCCACCAAACCCTTGGACAATGGCAATTATGAATGTATTAGCTGAGCTAC
ATCAGGAGCATGACTTAAAGTTAAACTTGAAGTTTGAAATCGAGGTTCTCTGCAAGAACCTTGCATTAGA
CATCAATGAGCTAAAACCTGGAAACCTCCTAAAGGATAAAGATCGCCTGAAGAATTTAGATGAGCAACTC
TCTGCTCCAAAGAAAGATGTCAAGCAGCCAGAAGAACTCCCTCCCATCACAACCACAACAACTTCTACTA
CACCAGCTACCAACACCACTTGTACAGCCACGGTTCCACCACAGCCACAGTACAGCTACCACGACATCAA
TGTCTATTCCCTTGCGGGCTTGGCACCACACATTACTCTAAATCCAACAATTCCCTTGTTTCAGGCCCAT
CCACAGTTGAAGCAGTGTGTGCGTCAGGCAATTGAACGGGCTGTCCAGGAGCTGGTCCATCCTGTGGTGG
ATCGATCAATTAAGATTGCCATGACTACTTGTGAGCAAATAGTCAGGAAGGATTTTGCCCTGGATTCGGA
GGAATCTCGAATGCGAATAGCAGCTCATCACATGATGCGTAACTTGACAGCTGGAATGGCTATGATTACA
TGCAGGGAACCTTTGCTCATGAGCATATCTACCAACTTAAAAAACAGTTTTGCCTCAGCCCTTCGTACTG
CTTCCCCACAACAAAGAGAAATGATGGATCAGGCAGCTGCTCAATTAGCTCAGGACAATTGTGAGTTGGC
TTGCTGTTTTATTCAGAAGACTGCAGTAGAAAAAGCAGGCCCTGAGATGGACAAGAGATTAGCAACTGAA
TTTGAGCTGAGAAAACATGCTAGGCAAGAAGGACGCAGATACTGTGATCCTGTTGTTTTAACATATCAAG
CTGAACGGATGCCAGAGCAAATCAGGCTGAAAGTTGGTGGTGTGGACCCAAAGCAGTTGGCTGTTTACGA
AGAGTTTGCACGCAATGTTCCTGGCTTCTTACCTACAAATGACTTAAGTCAGCCCACGGGATTTTTAGCC
CAGCCCATGAAGCAAGCTTGGGCAACAGATGATGTAGCTCAGATTTATGATAAGTGTATTACAGAACTGG
AGCAACATCTACATGCCATCCCACCAACTTTGGCCATGAACCCTCAAGCTCAGGCTCTTCGAAGTCTCTT
GGAGGTTGTAGTTTTATCTCGAAACTCTCGGGATGCCATAGCTGCTCTTGGATTGCTCCAAAAGGCTGTA
GAGGGCTTACTAGATGCCACAAGTGGTGCTGATGCTGACCTTCTGCTGCGCTACAGGGAATGCCACCTCT
TGGTCCTAAAAGCTCTGCAGGATGGCCGGGCATATGGGTCTCCATGGTGCAACAAACAGATCACAAGGTG
CCTAATTGAATGTCGAGATGAATATAAATATAATGTGGAGGCTGTGGAGCTGCTAATTCGCAATCATTTG
GTTAATATGCAGCAGTATGATCTTCACCTAGCGCAGTCAATGGAGAATGGCTTAAACTACATGGCTGTGG
CATTTGCTATGCAGTTAGTAAAAATCCTGCTGGTGGATGAAAGGAGTGTTGCTCATGTTACTGAGGCAGA
TCTGTTCCACACCATTGAAACCCTCATGAGGATTAATGCTCATTCCAGAGGCAATGCTCCAGAAGGATTG
CCCCAGCTGATGGAAGTAGTGCGATCCAACTATGAAGCAATGATTGATCGTGCTCATGGAGGCCCAAACT
TTATGATGCATTCTGGGATCTCTCAAGCCTCAGAGTATGATGACCCTCCAGGCCTGAGGGAGAAGGCAGA
GTATCTTCTGAGGGAATGGGTGAATCTCTACCATTCAGCAGCAGCTGGCCGCGACAGTACCAAAGCTTTC
TCTGCATTTGTTGGACAGATGCACCAGCAAGGAATACTGAAGACCGATGATCTCATAACAAGGTTCTTTC
GTCTGTGTACTGAAATGTGTGTTGAAATCAGTTACCGTGCTCAGGCTGAGCAGCAGCACAATCCTGCTGC
CAATCCCACCATGATCCGAGCCAAGTGCTATCACAACCTGGATGCCTTTGTTCGACTCATTGCACTGCTC
GTGAAACACTCAGGGGAGGCCACCAACACTGTCACAAAGATTAATCTGCTGAACAAGGTCCTTGGTATAG
TAGTGGGAGTTCTCCTTCAGGATCATGATGTTCGTCAGAGTGAATTTCAGCAACTTCCCTACCATCGAAT
TTTTATCATGCTTCTCTTGGAACTCAATGCACCTGAGCATGTGTTGGAAACCATTAATTTCCAGACACTT
ACAGCTTTCTGCAATACATTCCACATCTTGAGGCCTACCAAAGCTCCTGGCTTTGTATATGCCTGGCTTG
AACTGATTTCCCATCGGATATTTATTGCAAGAATGCTGGCACATACGCCACAGCAGAAGGGGTGGCCTAT
GTATGCACAGCTACTGATTGATTTATTCAAATATTTAGCGCCTTTCCTTAGAAATGTGGAACTCACCAAA
CCTATGCAAATCCTCTACAAGGGCACTTTAAGAGTGCTGCTGGTTCTTTTGCATGATTTCCCAGAGTTCC
TTTGTGATTACCATTATGGGTTCTGTGATGTGATCCCACCTAATTGTATCCAGTTAAGAAATTTGATCCT
GAGTGCCTTTCCAAGAAACATGAGGCTCCCCGACCCATTCACTCCTAATCTAAAGGTGGACATGTTGAGT
GAAATTAACATTGCTCCCCGGATTCTCACCAATTTCACTGGAGTAATGCCACCTCAGTTCAAAAAGGATT
TGGATTCCTATCTTAAAACTCGATCACCAGTCACTTTCCTGTCTGATCTGCGCAGCAACCTACAGGTATC
CAATGAACCTGGGAATCGCTACAACCTCCAGCTCATCAATGCACTGGTGCTCTATGTCGGGACTCAGGCC
ATTGCGCACATCCACAACAAGGGCAGCACACCTTCAATGAGCACCATCACTCACTCAGCACACATGGATA
TCTTCCAGAATTTGGCTGTGGACTTGGACACTGAGGGTCGCTATCTCTTTTTGAATGCAATTGCAAATCA
GCTCCGGTACCCAAATAGCCACACTCACTACTTCAGTTGCACCATGCTGTACCTTTTTGCAGAGGCCAAT
ACGGAAGCCATCCAAGAACAGATCACAAGAGTTCTCTTGGAACGGTTGATTGTAAATAGGCCACATCCTT
GGGGTCTTCTTATTACCTTCATTGAGCTGATTAAAAACCCAGCGTTTAAGTTCTGGAACCATGAATTTGT
ACACTGTGCCCCAGAAATCGAAAAGTTATTCCAGTCGGTCGCACAGTGCTGCATGGGACAGAAGCAGGCC
CAGCAAGTAATGGAAGGGACAGGTGCCAGTTAGCCGCGGGCCCGGGATCCACCGGATCTAGATAACTGAT
CATAATCAGCCATACCACATTTGTAGAGGTTTTACTTGCTTTAAAAAACCTCCCACACCTCCCCCTGAAC
CTGAAACATAAAATGAATGCAATTGTTGTTGTTAACTTGTTTATTGCAGCTTATAATGGTTACAAATAAA
GCAATAGCATCACAAATTTCACAAATAAAGCATTTTTTTCACTGCATTCTAGTTGTGGTTTGTCCAAACT
CATCAATGTATCTTAACGCGTAAATTGTAAGCGTTAATATTTTGTTAAAATTCGCGTTAAATTTTTGTTA
AATCAGCTCATTTTTTAACCAATAGGCCGAAATCGGCAAAATCCCTTATAAATCAAAAGAATAGACCGAG
ATAGGGT
[37 nt withheld, positions 8898-8934]
AAAGAACGTGGACTCCAACGTCAAAGG
[49 nt withheld, positions 8962-9010]
T
[91 nt withheld, positions 9012-9102]
G
[124 nt withheld, positions 9104-9227]
CAGGTGGCACTTTTCGGGGAAATGTGCGCGGAACCCCTATTTGTTTATTTTTCTAAATACATTCAAATAT
GTATCCGCTCATGAGACAATAACCCTGATAAATGCTTCAATAATATTGAAAAAGGAAGAGTCCTGAGGCG
GAAAGAACCAGCTGTGGAATGTGTGTCAGTTAGGGTGTGGAAAGTCCCCAGGCTCCCCAGCAGGCAGAAG
TATGCAAAGCATGCATCTCAATTAGTCAGCAACCAGGTGTGGAAAGTCCCCAGGCTCCCCAGCAGGCAGA
AGTATGCAAAGCATGCATCTCAATTAGTCAGCAACCATAGTCCCGCCCCTAACTCCGCCCATCCCGCCCC
TAACTCCGCCCAGTTCCGCCCATTCTCCGCCCCATGGCTGACTAATTTTTTTTATTTATGCAGAGGCCGA
GGCCGCCTCGGCCTCTGAGCTATTCCAGAAGTAGTGAGGAGGCTTTTTTGGAGGCCTAGGCTTTTGCAAA
GATCGATCAAGAGACAGGATGAGGATCGTTTCGCATGATTGAACAAGATGGATTGCACGCAGGTTCTCCG
GCCGCTTGGGTGGAGAGGCTATTCGGCTATGACTGGGCACAACAGACAATCGGCTGCTCTGATGCCGCCG
TGTTCCGGCTGTCAGCGCAGGGGCGCCCGGTTCTTTTTGTCAAGACCGACCTGTCCGGTGCCCTGAATGA
ACTGCAAGACGAGGCAGCGCGGCTATCGTGGCTGGCCACGACGGGCGTTCCTTGCGCAGCTGTGCTCGAC
GTTGTCACTGAAGCGGGAAGGGACTGGCTGCTATTGGGCGAAGTGCCGGGGCAGGATCTCCTGTCATCTC
ACCTTGCTCCTGCCGAGAAAGTATCCATCATGGCTGATGCAATGCGGCGGCTGCATACGCTTGATCCGGC
TACCTGCCCATTCGACCACCAAGCGAAACATCGCATCGAGCGAGCACGTACTCGGATGGAAGCCGGTCTT
GTCGATCAGGATGATCTGGACGAAGAGCATCAGGGGCTCGCGCCAGCCGAACTGTTCGCCAGGCTCAAGG
CGAGCATGCCCGACGGCGAGGATCTCGTCGTGACCCATGGCGATGCCTGCTTGCCGAATATCATGGTGGA
AAATGGCCGCTTTTCTGGATTCATCGACTGTGGCCGGCTGGGTGTGGCGGACCGCTATCAGGACATAGCG
TTGGCTACCCGTGATATTGCTGAAGAGCTTGGCGGCGAATGGGCTGACCGCTTCCTCGTGCTTTACGGTA
TCGCCGCTCCCGATTCGCAGCGCATCGCCTTCTATCGCCTTCTTGACGAGTTCTTCTGAGCGGGACTCTG
GGGTTCGAAATGACCGACCAAGCGACGCCCAACCTGCCATCACGAGATTTCGATTCCACCGCCGCCTTCT
ATGAAAGGTTGGGCTTCGGAATCGTTTTCCGGGACGCCGGCTGGATGATCCTCCAGCGCGGGGATCTCAT
GCTGGAGTTCTTCGCCCACCCTAGGGGGAGGCTAACTGAAACACGGAAGGAGACAATACCGGAAGGAACC
CGCGCTATGACGGCAATAAAAAGACAGAATAAAACGCACGGTGTTGGGTCGTTTGTTCATAAACGCGGGG
TTCGGTCCCAGGGCTGGCACTCTGTCGATACCCCACCGAGACCCCATTGGGGCCAATACGCCCGCGTTTC
TTCCTTTTCCCCACCCCACCCCCCAAGTTCGGGTGAAGGCCCAGGGCTCGCAGCCAACGTCGGGGCGGCA
GGCCCTGCCATAGCCTCAGGTTACTCATATATACTTTAGATTGATTTAAAACTTCATTTTTAATTTAAAA
GGATCTAGGTGAAGATCCTTTTTGATAATCTCATGACCAAAATCCCTTAACGTGAGTTTTCGTTCCACTG
AGCGTCAGACCCCGTAGAAAAGATCAAAGGATCTTCTTGAGATCCTTTTTTTCTGCGCGTAATCTGCTGC
TTGCAAACAAAAAAACCACCGCTACCAGCGGTGGTTTGTTTGCCGGATCAAGAGCTACCAACTCTTTTTC
CGAAGGTAACTGGCTTCAGCAGAGCGCAGATACCAAATACTGTCCTTCTAGTGTAGCCGTAGTTAGGCCA
CCACTTCAAGAACTCTGTAGCACCGCCTACATACCTCGCTCTGCTAATCCTGTTACCAGTGGCTGCTGCC
AGTGGCGATAAGTCGTGTCTTACCGGGTTGGACTCAAGACGATAGTTACCGGATAAGGCGCAGCGGTCGG
GCTGAACGGGGGGTTCGTGCACACAGCCCAGCTTGGAGCGAACGACCTACACCGAACTGAGATACCTACA
GCGTGAGCTATGAGAAAGCGCCACGCTTCCCGAAGGGAGAAAGGCGGACAGGTATCCGGTAAGCGGCAGG
GTCGGAACAGGAGAGCGCACGAGGGAGCTTCCAGGGGGAAACGCCTGGTATCTTTATAGTCCTGTCGGGT
TTCGCCACCTCTGACTTGAGCGTCGATTTTTGTGATGCTCGTCAGGGGGGCGGAGCCTATGGAAAAACGC
CAGCAACGCGGCCTTTTTACGGTTCCTGGCCTTTTGCTGGCCTTTTGCTCACATGTTCTTTCCTGCGTTA
TCCCCTGATTCTGTGGATAACCGTATTACCGCCATGCAT
